Addgene plasmid #146713: pAc5.1B-lambdaN-HA-DmAGO1-D661E-siRNAres_J
Purpose: Insect Expression of DmAGO1-D661E-siRNAres
Depositing lab: Elisa Izaurralde. Depositing organization: Max Planck Institute for Developmental Biology. Publication: Crystal structure of the MID-PIWI lobe of a eukaryotic Argonaute protein. Boland A, Huntzinger E, Schmidt S, Izaurralde E, Weichenrieder O. Proc Natl Acad Sci U S A. 2011 Jun 28;108(26):10466-71. doi: 10.1073/pnas.1103946108. Epub 2011 Jun 6. PubMed 21646546.
Backbone
  Vector backbone: Unknown
  Vector type: Insect Expression
Growth in bacteria
  Bacterial resistance: Ampicillin, 100 μg/mL
  Growth temperature: 37°C
  Growth strain: DH5alpha
  Copy number: Low Copy
Gene/Insert
  Gene/Insert name: DmAGO1-D661E-siRNAres
  Species: D. melanogaster (fly)
  Mutation: variation with 2 non silent mutations compared to the sequence given by NCBI:NM_166020.1
  Entrez Gene: AGO1 (a.k.a. Dmel_CG6671, AGO-1, Ago, Ago-1, Ago1, Agp1, CG6671, Dm Ago1, DmAgo1, Dmel\CG6671, MRE20, ago-1, ago1, ago1-1, anon-WO0257455.29, argonaute1, dAGO1, dAgo1, dmAgo1, l(2)04845, l(2)4845, l(2)k00208, l(2)k08121)
  Cloning method: Unknown
Terms and licenses: Academic/Nonprofit Terms; Industry Terms: Not Available to Industry
Depositor comments: Plasmids from this collection were made available to the research community and donated after the lab closed. Please note that the sequence provided by the depositing laboratory may be theoretical/predicted or based on Sanger sequencing results. There may be discrepancies between sequencing results obtained by Addgene and the depositor sequence. If an Addgene verified sequence is not available, please contact before placing your order to request that our lab fully sequence the plasmid.
How to cite: pAc5.1B-lambdaN-HA-DmAGO1-D661E-siRNAres_J was a gift from Elisa Izaurralde (Addgene plasmid # 146713 ; http://n2t.net/addgene:146713 ; RRID:Addgene_146713)
