[The description below was written by a language model from this plasmid's Addgene catalogue record and pLannotate feature annotations shown in this document.]
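Description:
pAc5.1B-lambdaN-HA-DmAGO1-D661E-siRNAres_J is an 8.4 kb insect expression plasmid for producing a tagged, mutant form of Drosophila melanogaster Argonaute 1 (AGO1). The catalogue lists the backbone as unknown, but the name and the annotated parts point to a pAc5.1B-type vector. The D. melanogaster actin 5C (Ac5) promoter gives strong constitutive transcription in fly cells, and an SV40 polyadenylation signal lies downstream. In bacteria the plasmid is maintained through a ColE1/pUC-family origin and selected with ampicillin via β-lactamase under its own promoter. The record lists it as low copy, although the origin is annotated as a high-copy type. Short tetracycline-resistance and SV40 large T fragments appear to be non-functional backbone remnants.

The open reading frame begins with a fragment of the bacteriophage lambda N protein, followed by an HA epitope and then the AGO1 coding sequence. The annotation tool labelled this sequence by homology to rat Ago2, but the record identifies it as fly AGO1. The lambdaN peptide binds BoxB RNA hairpins, so the fusion can be artificially tethered to a BoxB-containing reporter mRNA to test silencing activity independently of small-RNA guidance. HA allows detection or immunoprecipitation. A vector-encoded V5 tag lies downstream of the insert, and the record does not state whether it is translated in frame.

The insert name indicates a D661E substitution. The "siRNAres" designation suggests the sequence was altered to resist RNAi knockdown, which would allow complementation after depletion of endogenous AGO1, though the record does not spell this out. The depositor notes two non-silent differences from the NCBI reference and warns that the supplied sequence may be theoretical. The associated publication concerns the structure of an Argonaute MID-PIWI lobe.
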