Features (pLannotate 1.2.2; 11 found; start..end, strand, type, name):
     56..2568    +  promoter       Ac5 promoter: Drosophila melanogaster actin 5C promoter
   2589..2654    +  CDS            N (fragment): REGN_LAMBD - Experimental evidence at protein level: Swiss-Prot protein existence level 1. Plays a role as a transcriptional antitermination factor that allows the virus to initiate its lytic phase. Activates expression of the delayed viral early genes by modifying host RNA polymerase (RNAP) into a form that is resistant to termination signals. This antitermination function requires the host NusA protein which serves to stabilize the interaction between antitermination protein N and host RNA polymerase. From Escherichia phage lambda (Bacteriophage lambda).
   2685..2711    +  CDS            3xHA (fragment): three tandem HA epitope tags
   3060..5663    +  CDS            Ago2: AGO2_RAT - Also known as Eif2c2. Experimental evidence at protein level: Swiss-Prot protein existence level 1. Required for RNA-mediated gene silencing (RNAi) by the RNA- induced silencing complex (RISC). The 'minimal RISC' appears to include AGO2 bound to a short guide RNA such as a microRNA (miRNA) or short interfering RNA (siRNA). These guide RNAs direct RISC to complementary mRNAs that are targets for RISC-mediated gene silencing. The precise mechanism of gene silencing depends on the degree of complementarity between the miRNA or siRNA and its target. Binding of RISC to a perfectly comple
   5695..5736    +  CDS            V5 tag: epitope tag from simian virus 5
   5836..5970    -  polyA_signal   SV40 poly(A) signal: SV40 polyadenylation signal
   5993..6077    -  CDS            large T antigen (fragment): large T antigen from SV40 (simian virus 40)
   6078..6548    +  CDS            TcR (fragment): tetracycline efflux protein; tet; confers resistance to tetracycline
   6592..7180    -  rep_origin     ori: high-copy-number ColE1/pMB1/pBR322/pUC origin of replication
   7351..8211    -  CDS            AmpR: β-lactamase; bla; confers resistance to ampicillin, carbenicillin, and related antibiotics
   8212..8316    -  promoter       AmpR promoter: bla
>Addgene plasmid #146713 | pAc5.1B-lambdaN-HA-DmAGO1-D661E-siRNAres_J | depositor full sequence | sequence record 289159 | Full Sequence
CTTCAAGGAATTAATTCTATATTCTAAAAACACAAATGATACTTCTAAAAAAAATCATGAATGGCATCAA
CTCTGAATCAAATCTTTGCAGATGCACCTACTTCTCATTTCCACTGTCACATCATTTTTCCAGATCTCGC
TGCCTGTTATGTGGCCCACAAACCAAGACACGTTTTATGGCCATTAAAGCTGGCTGATCGTCGCCAAACA
CCAAATACATATCAATATGTACATTCGAGAAAGAAGCGATCAAAGAAGCGTCTTCGGGCGAGTAGGAGAA
TGCGGAGGAGAAGGAGAACGAGCTGATCTAGTATCTCTCCACAATCCAATGCCAACTGACCAACTGGCCA
TATTCGGAGCAATTTGAAGCCAATTTCCATCGCCTGGCGATCGCTCCATTCTTGGCTATATGTTTTTCAC
CGTTCCCGGGGCCATTTTCAAAGACTCGTCGGTAAGATAAGATTGTGTCACTCGCTGTCTCTCTTCATTT
GTCGAAGAATGCTGAGGAATTTCGCGATGACGTCGGCGAGTATTTTGAAGAATGAGAATAATTTGTATTT
ATACGAAAATCAGTTAGTGGAATTTTCTACAAAAACATGTTATCTATAGATAATTTTGTTGCAAAATATG
TTGACTATGACAAAGATTGTATGTATATACCTTTAATGTATTCTCATTTTCTTATGTATTTATAATGGCA
ATGATGATACTGATGATATTTTAAGATGATGCCAGACCACAGGCTGATTTCTGCGTCTTTTGCCGAACGC
AGTGCATGTGCGGTTGTTGTTTTTTGGAATAGTTTCAATTTTCGGACTGTCCGCTTTGATTTCAGTTTCT
TGGCTTATTCAAAAAGCAAAGTAAAGCCAAAAAAGCGAGATGGCAATACCAAATGCGGCAAAACGGTAGT
GGAAGGAAAGGGGTGCGGGGCAGCGGAAGGAAGGGTGGGGCGGGGCGTGGCGGGGTCTGTGGCTGGGCGC
GACGTCACCGACGTTGGAGCCACTCCTTTGACCATGTGTGCGTGTGTGTATTATTCGTGTCTCGCCACTC
GCCGGTTGTTTTTTTCTTTTTATCTCGCTCTCTCTAGCGCCATCTCGTACGCATGCTCAACGCACCGCAT
GTTGCCGTGTCCTTTATGCGTCATTTTGGCTCGAAATAGGCAATTATTTAAACAAAGATTAGTCAACGAA
AACGCTAAAATAAATAAGTCTACAATATGGTTACTTATTGCCATGTGTGTGCAGCCAACGATAGCAACAA
AAGCAACAACACAGTGGCTTTCCCTCTTTCACTTTTTGTTTGCAAGCGCGTGCGAGCAAGACGGCACGAC
CGGCAAACGCAATTACGCTGACAAAGAGCAGACGAAGTTTTGGCCGAAAAACATCAAGGCGCCTGATACG
AATGCATTTGCAATAACAATTGCGATATTTAATATTGTTTATGAAGCTGTTTGACTTCAAAACACACAAA
AAAAAAAATAAAACAAATTATTTGAAAGAGAATTAGGAATCGGACAGCTTATCGTTACGGGCTAACAGCA
CACCGAGACGAAATAGCTTACCTGACGTCACAGCCTCTGGAAGAACTGCCGCCAAGCAGAGAGAGAGAGA
AAAAGAGGGAGAGCAGCTTAGACCGCATGTGCTTGTGTGTGAGGCGTCTCTCTCTTCGTCTCCTGTTTGC
GCAAACGCATAGACTGCACTGAGAAAATCGATTACCTATTTTTTATGAATGAATATTTGCACTATTACTA
TTCAAAACTATTAAGATAGCAATCACATTCAATAGCCAAATACTATACCACCTGAGCGATGCAACGAAAT
GATCAATTTGAGCAAAAATGCTGCATATTTAGGACGGCATCATTATAGAAATGCTTCTTGCTGTGTACTT
TTCTCTCGTCTGGCAGCTGTTTCGCCGTTATTGTTAAAACCGGCTTAAGTTAGGTGTGTTTTCTACGACT
AGTGATGCCCCTACTAGAAGATGTGTGTTGCACAAATGTCCCTGAATAACCAATTTGAAGTGCAGATAGC
AGTAAACGTAAGCTAATATGAATATTATTTAACTGTAATGTTTTAATATCGCTGGACATTACTAATAAAC
CCACTATAAACACATGTACATATGTATGTTTTGGCATACAATGAGTAGTTGGGGAAAAAATGTGTAAAAG
CACCGTGACCATCACAGCATAAAGATAACCAGCTGAAGTATCGAATATGAGTAACCCCCAAATTGAATCA
CATGCCGCAACTGATAGGACCCATGGAAGTACACTCTTCATGGCGATATACAAGACACACACAAGCACGA
ACACCCAGTTGCGGAGGAAATTCTCCGTAAATGAAAACCCAATCGGCGAACAATTCATACCCATATATGG
TAAAAGTTTTGAACGCGACTTGAGAGCGGAGAGCATTGCGGCTGATAAGGTTTTAGCGCTAAGCGGGCTT
TATAAAACGGGCTGCGGGACCAGTTTTCATATCACTACCGTTTGAGTTCTTGTGCTGTGTGGATACTCCT
CCCGACACAAAGCCGCTCCATCAGCCAGCAGTCGTCTAATCCAGAGACCCCGGATCGGGGTACCCAACAT
GGACGCACAAACACGACGACGTGAGCGTCGCGCTGAGAAACAAGCTCAATGGAAAGCTGCAAACGGTGGA
TCTCCTCCAAGCTTGAATTCTATGTACCCATACGATGTTCCAGATTACGCTATGTCCACGGAGCGTGAGC
TGGCTCCCGGTGGGCCAGCTCAGCTCCATCCGCACACGCTGCCGCTGACTTTTCCGGATCTCCAGATGAC
CTCCACCGTGGGCATCATTGGGAAAGTCTACGAGTCACAGTGGACCCCCTCGCCCACTCGGCCTCAGAGT
CCCTCTCAGGCGCAGACTAGCTTCGACACGCTCACATCACCACCAGCGCCCGGCTCGTCGGTCAATCCCA
CCGCCGTCACCAGCCCAAGTGCCCAGAATGTGGCCGCTGGTGGAGCAACTGTGGCCGGTGCAGCAGCAAC
TGCCGCCCAGGTGGCCTCCGCCTTGGGTGCCACCACCGGCAGCGTGACGCCAGCAATTGCCACCGCAACG
CCAGCCACGCAGCCGGATATGCCCGTCTTTACGTGTCCACGACGCCCGAATCTCGGACGAGAGGGTCGCC
CGATTGTGCTGCGCGCCAATCACTTCCAGGTGACAATGCCGCGTGGCTATGTGCATCACTATGACATCAA
TATACAGCCGGACAAGTGTCCGCGAAAGGTGAACCGTGAGATTATCGAGACTATGGTGCATGCCTATAGC
AAGATCTTCGGAGTGCTCAAGCCGGTGTTCGATGGTCGCAACAATCTGTATACCCGCGATCCCCTGCCCA
TTGGCAACGAGCGTCTAGAGCTGGAGGTTACTCTACCCGGCGAGGGCAAAGATCGAATCTTTCGCGTGAC
GATCAAGTGGCAGGCTCAGGTCTCGCTCTTCAATTTGGAGGAAGCTCTCGAAGGCCGCACGCGGCAGATA
CCCTATGATGCCATTTTGGCGCTCGATGTGGTCATGCGCCATCTGCCCAGCATGACGTACACGCCAGTGG
GACGTAGCTTCTTCAGTTCCCCGGAGGGTTACTACCATCCCCTGGGTGGTGGACGCGAGGTTTGGTTCGG
TTTCCATCAGAGCGCAAGGCCCTCGCAGTGGAAGATGATGCTCAATATCGATGTCTCGGCCACCGCTTTC
TACAAGGCTCAACCAGTCATTGACTTCATGTGCGAGGTGCTGGACATTCGCGACATCAACGAGCAGCGCA
AACCGCTCACCGATTCGCAGCGCGTCAAGTTCACCAAAGAAATTAAAGGCCTGAAGATCGAGATCACCCA
CTGCGGCCAGATGCGTCGCAAGTATCGTGTGTGCAACGTCACTCGCCGCCCCGCTCAGATGCAATCATTC
CCACTGCAGCTGGAGAACGGACAGACCGTAGAGTGCACCGTGGCCAAGTACTTCCTGGACAAGTACCGCA
TGAAATTGCGCTACCCGCACTTGCCCTGCCTGCAGGTTGGCCAAGAGCACAAGCACACTTACCTGCCTCT
AGAGGTGTGCAACATTGTGGCCGGACAGCGGTGCATTAAAAAGCTGACCGATATGCAGACGTCGACCATG
ATCAAGGCCACAGCTCGTTCAGCTCCGGATCGTGAGCGTGAGATTAACAACTTGGTAAAGCGCGCCGACT
TCAACAACGATTCGTATGTGCAAGAGTTTGGCCTGACCATCTCCAATTCGATGATGGAGGTACGAGGACG
CGTCTTGCCTCCTCCCAAGCTTCAGTATGGGGGACGTGTGTCTACCGGCCTCACCGGCCAGCAGCTGTTC
CCGCCACAGAACAAGGTGAGCTTGGCCTCGCCCAACCAGGGTGTATGGGATATGCGAGGCAAGCAGTTCT
TCACTGGCGTCGAGATCCGCATCTGGGCCATCGCCTGTTTTGCCCCACAGCGCACGGTGCGCGAGGATGC
GCTGCGTAATTTCACCCAGCAGCTGCAGAAGATCTCAAACGATGCAGGCATGCCGATAATTGGACAGCCG
TGCTTCTGTAAGTACGCCACCGGGCCGGATCAAGTGGAACCCATGTTCCGTTACCTGAAGATCACCTTCC
CCGGCCTGCAACTCGTCGTGGTTGTGCTGCCCGGCAAGACTCCAGTATACGCCGAGGTGAAGCGTGTAGG
TGAGACCGTTCTGGGTATGGCCACCCAGTGTGTGCAGGCCAAGAACGTGAACAAGACATCGCCACAGACG
CTCTCTAATCTGTGTCTGAAGATCAACGTCAAGTTGGGCGGCATCAATTCAATTCTGGTCCCCTCCATTC
GGCCAAAGGTCTTCAATGAGCCGGTCATCTTTTTGGGTGCCGATGTGACACACCCACCAGCTGGCGACAA
CAAGAAACCATCGATTGCCGCCGTCGTGGGCTCCATGGATGCCCATCCATCGCGGTATGCCGCCACCGTT
CGCGTACAGCAGCACCGACAGGAGATCATCCAGGAGCTGAGCAGCATGGTGCGCGAGCTGTTGATCATGT
TCTACAAGTCGACGGGCGGCTACAAGCCCCACCGCATCATACTCTATCGTGACGGAGTCTCCGAGGGACA
ATTCCCACATGTCCTGCAACACGAATTGACCGCCATTCGCGAGGCCTGCATTAAGCTAGAGCCAGAGTAT
CGGCCGGGCATCACATTCATTGTGGTGCAGAAGCGCCATCACACTCGACTCTTCTGCGCGGAGAAGAAGG
AGCAGAGCGGCAAATCGGGCAATATTCCCGCAGGCACCACCGTCGATGTGGGCATCACACATCCCACCGA
ATTTGATTTCTATCTATGCAGCCATCAGGGCATCCAGGGCACCAGTCGCCCCTCGCACTACCACGTTCTG
TGGGACGACAATCACTTTGACTCGGACGAGCTGCAGTGCCTCACGTATCAGCTATGCCGTACGTACGTGC
GCTGCACCCGATCCGTCAGTATACCGGCGCCAGCCTACTACGCCCATTTAGTGGCCTTCCGTGCCAGATA
TCATCTGGTGGAGAAGGAGCACGATTCGGGCGAGGGTTCGCACCAGAGCGGCTGCTCAGAGGATCGTACG
CCAGGTGCCATGGCCAGGGCCATCACTGTGCACGCGGATACCAAGAAGGTCATGTACTTTGCCTAACTCG
AGTCTAGAGGGCCCGCGGTTCGAAGGTAAGCCTATCCCTAACCCTCTCCTCGGTCTCGATTCTACGCGTA
CCGGTCATCATCACCATCACCATTGAGTTTAAACCCGCTGATCAGCCTCGACTGTGCCTTCTAAGGCCTG
AGCTCGCTGATCAGCCTCGATCGAGGATCCAGACATGATAAGATACATTGATGAGTTTGGACAAACCACA
ACTAGAATGCAGTGAAAAAAATGCTTTATTTGTGAAATTTGTGATGCTATTGCTTTATTTGTAACCATTA
TAAGCTGCAATAAACAAGTTAACAACAACAATTGCATTCATTTTATGTTTCAGGTTCAGGGGGAGGTGTG
GGAGGTTTTTTAAAGCAAGTAAAACCTCTACAAATGTGGTATGGCTGATTATGATCAGTCGACCGATGCC
CTTGAGAGCCTTCAACCCAGTCAGCTCCTTCCGGTGGGCGCGGGGCATGACTATCGTCGCCGCACTTATG
ACTGTCTTCTTTATCATGCAACTCGTAGGACAGGTGCCGGCAGCGCTCTGGGTCATTTTCGGCGAGGACC
GCTTTCGCTGGAGCGCGACGATGATCGGCCTGTCGCTTGCGGTATTCGGAATCTTGCACGCCCTCGCTCA
AGCCTTCGTCACTGGTCCCGCCACCAAACGTTTCGGCGAGAAGCAGGCCATTATCGCCGGCATGGCGGCC
GACGCGCTGGGCTACGTCTTGCTGGCGTTCGCGACGCGAGGCTGGATGGCCTTCCCCATTATGATTCTTC
TCGCTTCCGGCGGCATCGGGATGCCCGCGTTGCAGGCCATGCTGTCCAGGCAGGTAGATGACGACCATCA
GGGACAGCTTCAAGGATCGCTCGCGGCTCTTACCAGCCAGCAAAAGGCCAGGAACCGTAAAAAGGCCGCG
TTGCTGGCGTTTTTCCATAGGCTCCGCCCCCCTGACGAGCATCACAAAAATCGACGCTCAAGTCAGAGGT
GGCGAAACCCGACAGGACTATAAAGATACCAGGCGTTTCCCCCTGGAAGCTCCCTCGTGCGCTCTCCTGT
TCCGACCCTGCCGCTTACCGGATACCTGTCCGCCTTTCTCCCTTCGGGAAGCGTGGCGCTTTCTCAATGC
TCACGCTGTAGGTATCTCAGTTCGGTGTAGGTCGTTCGCTCCAAGCTGGGCTGTGTGCACGAACCCCCCG
TTCAGCCCGACCGCTGCGCCTTATCCGGTAACTATCGTCTTGAGTCCAACCCGGTAAGACACGACTTATC
GCCACTGGCAGCAGCCACTGGTAACAGGATTAGCAGAGCGAGGTATGTAGGCGGTGCTACAGAGTTCTTG
AAGTGGTGGCCTAACTACGGCTACACTAGAAGGACAGTATTTGGTATCTGCGCTCTGCTGAAGCCAGTTA
CCTTCGGAAAAAGAGTTGGTAGCTCTTGATCCGGCAAACAAACCACCGCTGGTAGCGGTGGTTTTTTTGT
TTGCAAGCAGCAGATTACGCGCAGAAAAAAAGGATCTCAAGAAGATCCTTTGATCTTTTCTACGGGGTCT
GACGCTCAGTGGAACGAAAACTCACGTTAAGGGATTTTGGTCATGAGATTATCAAAAAGGATCTTCACCT
AGATCCTTTTAAATTAAAAATGAAGTTTTAAATCAATCTAAAGTATATATGAGTAAACTTGGTCTGACAG
TTACCAATGCTTAATCAGTGAGGCACCTATCTCAGCGATCTGTCTATTTCGTTCATCCATAGTTGCCTGA
CTCCCCGTCGTGTAGATAACTACGATACGGGAGGGCTTACCATCTGGCCCCAGTGCTGCAATGATACCGC
GAGACCCACGCTCACCGGCTCCAGATTTATCAGCAATAAACCAGCCAGCCGGAAGGGCCGAGCGCAGAAG
TGGTCCTGCAACTTTATCCGCCTCCATCCAGTCTATTAATTGTTGCCGGGAAGCTAGAGTAAGTAGTTCG
CCAGTTAATAGTTTGCGCAACGTTGTTGCCATTGCTGCAGGCATCGTGGTGTCACGCTCGTCGTTTGGTA
TGGCTTCATTCAGCTCCGGTTCCCAACGATCAAGGCGAGTTACATGATCCCCCATGTTGTGCAAAAAAGC
GGTTAGCTCCTTCGGTCCTCCGATCGTTGTCAGAAGTAAGTTGGCCGCAGTGTTATCACTCATGGTTATG
GCAGCACTGCATAATTCTCTTACTGTCATGCCATCCGTAAGATGCTTTTCTGTGACTGGTGAGTACTCAA
CCAAGTCATTCTGAGAATAGTGTATGCGGCGACCGAGTTGCTCTTGCCCGGCGTCAACACGGGATAATAC
CGCGCCACATAGCAGAACTTTAAAAGTGCTCATCATTGGAAAACGTTCTTCGGGGCGAAAACTCTCAAGG
ATCTTACCGCTGTTGAGATCCAGTTCGATGTAACCCACTCGTGCACCCAACTGATCTTCAGCATCTTTTA
CTTTCACCAGCGTTTCTGGGTGAGCAAAAACAGGAAGGCAAAATGCCGCAAAAAAGGGAATAAGGGCGAC
ACGGAAATGTTGAATACTCATACTCTTCCTTTTTCAATATTATTGAAGCATTTATCAGGGTTATTGTCTC
ATGAGCGGATACATATTTGAATGTATTTAGAAAAATAAACAAATAGGGGTTCCGCGCACATTTCCCCGAA
AAGTGCCACCTGACGTCTAAGAAACCATTATTATCATGACATTAACCTATAAAAATAGGCGTATCACGAG
GCCCTTTCGT
